Addgene plasmid #224167: AiP12611 - pAAV-AiE0783m-minBG-SYFP2-WPRE3-BGHpA (Alias: CN2611)
Purpose: AiE0783m is an enhancer sequence, designed to drive AAV-mediated transgene expression in striatal MSNs (note L5_ET, Subiculum pyr)
Depositing lab: Allen Institute for Brain Science & Jonathan Ting. Depositing organization: Allen Institute. Publication: Enhancer AAV toolbox for accessing and perturbing striatal cell types and circuits. Hunker AC, Wirthlin ME, Gill G, Johansen NJ, Hooper M, Omstead V, Vargas S, Lerma MN, Taskin N, Weed N, Laird WD, Bishaw YM, Bendrick JL, Gore BB, Ben-Simon Y, Opitz-Araya X, Martinez RA, Way SW, Thyagarajan B, Otto S, Sanchez REA, Alexander JR, Amaya A, Amster A, Arbuckle J, Ayala A, Baker PM, Barcelli T, Barta S, Bertagnolli D, Bielstein C, Bishwakarma P, Bowlus J, Boyer G, Brouner K, Casian B, Casper T, Chakka AB, Chakrabarty R, Chong P, Clark M, Colbert K, Daniel S, Dawe T, Departee M, DiValentin P, Donadio NP, Dotson NI, Dwivedi D, Egdorf T, Fliss T, Gary A, Goldy J, Grasso C, Groce EL, Gudsnuk K, Han W, Haradon Z, Hastings S, Helback O, Ho WV, Huang C, Johnson T, Jones DL, Juneau Z, Kenney J, Leibly M, Li S, Liang E, Loeffler H, Lusk NA, Madigan Z, Malloy J, Malone J, McCue R, Melchor J, Mich JK, Moosman S, Morin E, Naidoo R, Newman D, Ngo K, Nguyen K, Oster AL, Ouellette B, Oyama AA, Pena N, Pham T, Phillips E, Pom C, Potekhina L, Ransford S, Ray PL, Reding M, Rette DF, Reynoldson C, Rimorin C, Sigler AR, Rocha DB, Ronellenfitch K, Ruiz A, Sawyer L, Sevigny JP, Shapovalova NV, Shepard N, Shulga L, Soliman S, Staats B, Taormina MJ, Tieu M, Wang Y, Wilkes J, Wood T, Zhou T, Williford A, Dee N, Mollenkopf T, Ng L, Esposito L, Kalmbach BE, Yao S, Ariza J, Collman F, Mufti S, Smith K, Waters J, Ersing I, Patrick M, Zeng H, Lein ES, Kojima Y, Horwitz G, Owen SF, Levi BP, Daigle TL, Tasic B, Bakken TE, Ting JT. Neuron. 2025 May 21;113(10):1507-1524.e17. doi: 10.1016/j.neuron.2025.04.035. PubMed 40403704.
Backbone
  Vector backbone: rAAV
  Vector type: AAV
Growth in bacteria
  Bacterial resistance: Ampicillin, 100 μg/mL
  Growth temperature: 30°C
  Growth strain: NEB Stable
  Copy number: High Copy
Gene/Insert
  Gene/Insert name: SYFP2
  Species: Synthetic
  Cloning method: Restriction Enzyme; 5′ cloning site unknown (unknown if destroyed)
Terms and licenses: Academic/Nonprofit Terms; Industry Terms: Not Available to Industry
Depositor comments: Allen Institute plasmid alias: CN2611 . This work supported by NIH BRAIN Initiative grant UF1MH128339.
How to cite: AiP12611 - pAAV-AiE0783m-minBG-SYFP2-WPRE3-BGHpA (Alias: CN2611) was a gift from Allen Institute for Brain Science & Jonathan Ting (Addgene plasmid # 224167 ; http://n2t.net/addgene:224167 ; RRID:Addgene_224167)
