[The description below was written by a language model from this plasmid's Addgene catalogue record and pLannotate feature annotations shown in this document.]
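Description:
AiP12611 - pAAV-AiE0783m-minBG-SYFP2-WPRE3-BGHpA (alias CN2611) is a 4,905 nt recombinant AAV transfer plasmid from an enhancer-AAV toolbox built for accessing striatal cell types. It is maintained in bacteria as a high-copy plasmid through a ColE1/pUC-type origin and selected with ampicillin via the bla (AmpR) gene and its promoter. An f1 phage origin and small remnants of pBR322 bom and rop sequences are also present in the backbone. The expression cassette is bracketed by AAV2 inverted terminal repeats, which are the cis elements needed for replication and packaging of the genome into AAV particles. The annotation detects a complete ITR on the 3′ side, but only two short ITR fragments on the 5′ side.

The payload is a simple enhancer-driven reporter. According to the name and stated purpose, the AiE0783m enhancer is placed upstream of a minimal beta-globin promoter (minBG). Neither element is annotated in the feature table, but both would fall in the unannotated stretch between the 5′ ITR fragments and the SYFP2 coding sequence. The minimal promoter is expected to give little expression on its own, so cell-type specificity comes from the enhancer. SYFP2, a rapidly maturing monomeric yellow fluorescent protein derived from Aequorea victoria, is the reporter. It is followed by WPRE3, a shortened woodchuck hepatitis virus posttranscriptional element (detected as two WPRE fragments) that boosts transcript expression while saving packaging space, and by the bovine growth hormone polyadenylation signal.

The construct is intended for AAV-mediated fluorescent labelling of striatal medium spiny neurons. The depositor notes additional labelling of layer 5 extratelencephalic neurons and subiculum pyramidal cells.
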