Features (pLannotate 1.2.2; 14 found; start..end, strand, type, name):
     12..39      +  repeat_region  AAV2 ITR (fragment): inverted terminal repeat of adeno-associated virus serotype 2 inverted
     68..95      +  repeat_region  AAV2 ITR (fragment): inverted terminal repeat of adeno-associated virus serotype 2 inverted
    923..1639    +  CDS            SYFP2: SYFP2 is a basic (constitutively fluorescent) yellow fluorescent protein published in 2006, derived from Aequorea victoria. It is reported to be a very rapidly-maturing monomer with moderate acid sensitivity.
   1679..1836    +  misc_feature   WPRE (fragment): woodchuck hepatitis virus posttranscriptional regulatory element
   1842..1922    +  misc_feature   WPRE (fragment): woodchuck hepatitis virus posttranscriptional regulatory element
   1939..2050    +  polyA_signal   bGH poly(A) signal: bovine growth hormone polyadenylation signal
   2168..2308    +  repeat_region  AAV2 ITR: inverted terminal repeat of adeno-associated virus serotype 2 inverted
   2313..2364    -  misc_feature   bom (fragment): basis of mobility region from pBR322
   2383..2838    +  rep_origin     f1 ori (sequence partly withheld): f1 bacteriophage origin of replication; arrow indicates direction of (+) strand synthesis
   2839..2888    -  misc_feature   bom (fragment): basis of mobility region from pBR322
   2990..3025    -  CDS            rop (fragment): Rop protein, which maintains plasmids at low copy number; rop
   3120..3224    +  promoter       AmpR promoter: bla
   3225..4085    +  CDS            AmpR: β-lactamase; bla; confers resistance to ampicillin, carbenicillin, and related antibiotics
   4256..4844    +  rep_origin     ori: high-copy-number ColE1/pMB1/pBR322/pUC origin of replication
>Addgene plasmid #224167 | AiP12611 - pAAV-AiE0783m-minBG-SYFP2-WPRE3-BGHpA (Alias: CN2611) | addgene full sequence | sequence record 446904 | Addgene NGS Result
CCTGCAGGCAGCTGCGCGCTCGCTCGCTCACTGAGGCCGCCCGGGCGTCGGGCGACCTTTGGTCGCCCGG
CCTCAGTGAGCGAGCGAGCGCGCAGAGAGGGAGTGGCCAACTCCATCACTAGGGGTTCCTGCGGCCGCAC
GCGTTCCTTGGACACTGAATTCTGAGAGACAGAGGTAGGAGAGGGGAACCATGGGATGTGACGATTTCAA
AGATTTACCCTGGGCACTGTATAAGAAAACGTTTTCCAAAGTGTCTGACACTGGGTCTGACTGACACAAG
GCACCAGCAAATGTCACCTCTCTTCCCTGTGTGTCACACAACTTCATTTCTCTTGAAACTAAAACTTCTC
TTCTAGTTGCCCTTGACTTCCAATGTCACCGTTCTCTAGCCCATACCCCATTACTAATCCTCCCCGCCCG
GTTCCGCCTACGTCCCTTTTGTTCCCACTAAAGATGGCTTTGCTTTTTCACCTGTTTAAGTCTTCCTGCC
TCCCACACTGATGAATTCAGTTAGACTGAAAAAAAAAAAAAGAGGCCTCTTCCTCCATAAAACCCCAATT
AATCAATCATTCACGACTGAGCAATTTGGGGTGATGGTATTTAGTGGGAAGAACTGCTCCAGCACTGTCA
GGCCTGGGATGTGACACTAACAGCAGTGAGACCTAAGAGGAGTAATTTGGCTTTTTTCATATCTCAGTTT
GCTCACTCACAGTACCTTAACTCTTAAGACCGGTAAGAGTGAAAATTACCCCCAGAGGAATCCTAGGGCA
AAGACAGCCAGGTGATCATCAGTATAAACTAAGGATGCCTGTTCATACCAGCAGAGCTCGGGCTGGGCAT
AAAAGTCAGGGCAGAGCCATCTATTGCTTACATTTGCTTCTGGGATCCAGATCTTTCGAAGCTAGCGCTA
CCGGTCGCCACCATGGTGAGCAAGGGCGAGGAGCTGTTCACCGGGGTGGTGCCCATCCTGGTCGAGCTGG
ACGGCGACGTAAACGGCCACAAGTTCAGCGTGTCCGGCGAGGGCGAGGGCGATGCCACCTACGGCAAGCT
GACCCTGAAGCTGATCTGCACCACCGGCAAGCTGCCCGTGCCCTGGCCCACCCTCGTGACCACCCTGGGC
TACGGCGTGCAGTGCTTCGCCCGCTACCCCGACCACATGAAGCAGCACGACTTCTTCAAGTCCGCCATGC
CCGAAGGCTACGTCCAGGAGCGCACCATCTTCTTCAAGGACGACGGCAACTACAAGACCCGCGCCGAGGT
GAAGTTCGAGGGCGACACCCTGGTGAACCGCATCGAGCTGAAGGGCATCGACTTCAAGGAGGACGGCAAC
ATCCTGGGGCACAAGCTGGAGTACAACTACAACAGCCACAACGTCTATATCACCGCCGACAAGCAGAAGA
ACGGCATCAAGGCCAACTTCAAGATCCGCCACAACATCGAGGACGGCGGCGTGCAGCTCGCCGACCACTA
CCAGCAGAACACCCCCATCGGCGACGGCCCCGTGCTGCTGCCCGACAACCACTACCTGAGCTACCAGTCC
AAGCTGAGCAAAGACCCCAACGAGAAGCGCGATCACATGGTCCTGCTGGAGTTCGTGACCGCCGCCGGGA
TCACTCTCGGCATGGACGAGCTGTACAAGTAAGTCGACGGCGCGCCGCGGCCGCGAATTCGATATCATAA
TCAACCTCTGGATTACAAAATTTGTGAAAGATTGACTGGTATTCTTAACTATGTTGCTCCTTTTACGCTA
TGTGGATACGCTGCTTTAATGCCTTTGTATCATGCTATTGCTTCCCGTATGGCTTTCATTTTCTCCTCCT
TGTATAAATCCTGGTTAGTTCTTGCCACGGCGGAACTCATCGCCGCCTGCCTTGCCCGCTGCTGGACAGG
GGCTCGGCTGTTGGGCACTGACAATTCCGTGGCTCGAGAGATCTTCGACTGTGCCTTCTAGTTGCCAGCC
ATCTGTTGTTTGCCCCTCCCCCGTGCCTTCCTTGACCCTGGAAGGTGCCACTCCCACTGTCCTTTCCTAA
TAAAATGAGGAAATTGCATCGCATTGTCTGAGTAGGTGTCATTCTATTCTGGGGGGTGGGGTGGGGCAGG
ACAGCAAGGGGGAGGATTGGGAAGACAATAGCAGGCATGAGATCTCACGTGCGGACCGAGCGGCCGCAGG
AACCCCTAGTGATGGAGTTGGCCACTCCCTCTCTGCGCGCTCGCTCGCTCACTGAGGCCGGGCGACCAAA
GGTCGCCCGACGCCCGGGCTTTGCCCGGGCGGCCTCAGTGAGCGAGCGAGCGCGCAGCTGCCTGCAGGGG
CGCCTGATGCGGTATTTTCTCCTTACGCATCTGTGCGGTATTTCACACCGCATA
[95 nt withheld, positions 2365-2459]
T
[46 nt withheld, positions 2461-2506]
C
[141 nt withheld, positions 2508-2648]
CCTTTGACGTTGGAGTCCACGTTCTTT
[37 nt withheld, positions 2676-2712]
ACTCTATCTCGGGCTATTCTTTTGATTTATAAGGGATTTTGCCGATTTCGGTCTATTGGTTAAAAAATGA
GCTGATTTAACAAAAATTTAACGCGAATTTTAACAAAATATTAACGTTTACAATTTTATGGTGCACTCTC
AGTACAATCTGCTCTGATGCCGCATAGTTAAGCCAGCCCCGACACCCGCCAACACCCGCTGACGCGCCCT
GACGGGCTTGTCTGCTCCCGGCATCCGCTTACAGACAAGCTGTGACCGTCTCCGGGAGCTGCATGTGTCA
GAGGTTTTCACCGTCATCACCGAAACGCGCGAGACGAAAGGGCCTCGTGATACGCCTATTTTTATAGGTT
AATGTCATGATAATAATGGTTTCTTAGACGTCAGGTGGCACTTTTCGGGGAAATGTGCGCGGAACCCCTA
TTTGTTTATTTTTCTAAATACATTCAAATATGTATCCGCTCATGAGACAATAACCCTGATAAATGCTTCA
ATAATATTGAAAAAGGAAGAGTATGAGTATTCAACATTTCCGTGTCGCCCTTATTCCCTTTTTTGCGGCA
TTTTGCCTTCCTGTTTTTGCTCACCCAGAAACGCTGGTGAAAGTAAAAGATGCTGAAGATCAGTTGGGTG
CACGAGTGGGTTACATCGAACTGGATCTCAACAGCGGTAAGATCCTTGAGAGTTTTCGCCCCGAAGAACG
TTTTCCAATGATGAGCACTTTTAAAGTTCTGCTATGTGGCGCGGTATTATCCCGTATTGACGCCGGGCAA
GAGCAACTCGGTCGCCGCATACACTATTCTCAGAATGACTTGGTTGAGTACTCACCAGTCACAGAAAAGC
ATCTTACGGATGGCATGACAGTAAGAGAATTATGCAGTGCTGCCATAACCATGAGTGATAACACTGCGGC
CAACTTACTTCTGACAACGATCGGAGGACCGAAGGAGCTAACCGCTTTTTTGCACAACATGGGGGATCAT
GTAACTCGCCTTGATCGTTGGGAACCGGAGCTGAATGAAGCCATACCAAACGACGAGCGTGACACCACGA
TGCCTGTAGCAATGGCAACAACGTTGCGCAAACTATTAACTGGCGAACTACTTACTCTAGCTTCCCGGCA
ACAATTAATAGACTGGATGGAGGCGGATAAAGTTGCAGGACCACTTCTGCGCTCGGCCCTTCCGGCTGGC
TGGTTTATTGCTGATAAATCTGGAGCCGGTGAGCGTGGGTCTCGCGGTATCATTGCAGCACTGGGGCCAG
ATGGTAAGCCCTCCCGTATCGTAGTTATCTACACGACGGGGAGTCAGGCAACTATGGATGAACGAAATAG
ACAGATCGCTGAGATAGGTGCCTCACTGATTAAGCATTGGTAACTGTCAGACCAAGTTTACTCATATATA
CTTTAGATTGATTTAAAACTTCATTTTTAATTTAAAAGGATCTAGGTGAAGATCCTTTTTGATAATCTCA
TGACCAAAATCCCTTAACGTGAGTTTTCGTTCCACTGAGCGTCAGACCCCGTAGAAAAGATCAAAGGATC
TTCTTGAGATCCTTTTTTTCTGCGCGTAATCTGCTGCTTGCAAACAAAAAAACCACCGCTACCAGCGGTG
GTTTGTTTGCCGGATCAAGAGCTACCAACTCTTTTTCCGAAGGTAACTGGCTTCAGCAGAGCGCAGATAC
CAAATACTGTTCTTCTAGTGTAGCCGTAGTTAGGCCACCACTTCAAGAACTCTGTAGCACCGCCTACATA
CCTCGCTCTGCTAATCCTGTTACCAGTGGCTGCTGCCAGTGGCGATAAGTCGTGTCTTACCGGGTTGGAC
TCAAGACGATAGTTACCGGATAAGGCGCAGCGGTCGGGCTGAACGGGGGGTTCGTGCACACAGCCCAGCT
TGGAGCGAACGACCTACACCGAACTGAGATACCTACAGCGTGAGCTATGAGAAAGCGCCACGCTTCCCGA
AGGGAGAAAGGCGGACAGGTATCCGGTAAGCGGCAGGGTCGGAACAGGAGAGCGCACGAGGGAGCTTCCA
GGGGGAAACGCCTGGTATCTTTATAGTCCTGTCGGGTTTCGCCACCTCTGACTTGAGCGTCGATTTTTGT
GATGCTCGTCAGGGGGGCGGAGCCTATGGAAAAACGCCAGCAACGCGGCCTTTTTACGGTTCCTGGCCTT
TTGCTGGCCTTTTGCTCACATGT
